Addgene plasmid #128106: pCAG-HA-Nrxn1α-LNS2
Purpose: Express HA tagged Nrxn1α-LNS2
Depositing lab: Huda Zoghbi. Depositing organization: Baylor College of Medicine. Publication: Neurexophilin4 is a selectively expressed alpha-neurexin ligand that modulates specific cerebellar synapses and motor functions. Meng X, McGraw CM, Wang W, Jing J, Yeh SY, Wang L, Lopez J, Brown AM, Lin T, Chen W, Xue M, Sillitoe RV, Jiang X, Zoghbi HY. Elife. 2019 Sep 16;8. pii: 46773. doi: 10.7554/eLife.46773. PubMed 31524598.
Backbone
  Vector backbone: pCAGGS
  Backbone manufacturer: Addgene Plasmid #58266
  Backbone size w/o insert (bp): 4869
  Total vector size (bp): 5679
  Vector type: Mammalian Expression
Growth in bacteria
  Bacterial resistance: Ampicillin, 100 μg/mL
  Growth temperature: 37°C
  Growth strain: DH5alpha
  Copy number: Unknown
Gene/Insert
  Gene/Insert name: Nrxn1a-LNS2 (alt name: Nrxn1a LNS2 domain)
  Species: R. norvegicus (rat)
  Insert size (bp): 819
  Entrez Gene: Nrxn1 (a.k.a. Nrxn1b)
  Promoter: CAG
  Tag / fusion protein: HA (N terminal on insert)
  Cloning method: Ligation Independent Cloning
  Sequencing primers: 5′ pCAG-F (5'-GCAACGTGCTGGTTATTGTG-3'); 3′ Bglob-pA-R (5'-TTTTGGCAGAGGGAAAAAGA-3'); pCAG_rev_seq (5'-CAGCCACCACCTTCTGATAG-3')
Terms and licenses: Academic/Nonprofit Terms; Industry Terms: Not Available to Industry
How to cite: pCAG-HA-Nrxn1α-LNS2 was a gift from Huda Zoghbi (Addgene plasmid # 128106 ; http://n2t.net/addgene:128106 ; RRID:Addgene_128106)
