[The description below was written by a language model from this plasmid's Addgene catalogue record and pLannotate feature annotations shown in this document.]
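Description:
pCAG-HA-Nrxn1α-LNS2 is a mammalian expression plasmid built on the pCAGGS backbone that expresses an HA-tagged fragment of rat neurexin-1α comprising its second LNS (laminin G-like) domain. It is maintained in E. coli through a high-copy ColE1/pUC-type origin and selected with ampicillin via the β-lactamase gene and its own promoter. The backbone also carries remnants of lac regulatory elements and a short SV40 segment containing the SV40 origin and a polyadenylation signal. The SV40 origin can support episomal replication in cells that supply large T antigen. No mammalian selection marker is annotated, which suits transient transfection.

Expression is driven by the CAG promoter, annotated as the CMV immediate-early enhancer, the chicken β-actin promoter and a chimeric β-actin/β-globin intron, an arrangement that gives strong, broadly active transcription. Transcripts terminate at the rabbit β-globin poly(A) signal; the small HBB hits flanking the insert are residual globin sequences of the pCAGGS cassette. Within the insert, the annotation finds a neuroligin-1-like fragment of roughly 190 bp immediately upstream of, and slightly overlapping, the NRXN1 α-type match. This may be a leader segment inherited from the parental construct, but the record does not explain it. The N-terminal HA tag listed in the catalogue is not annotated separately.

The Addgene and depositor sequences are nearly identical in layout at about 5.58 kb, slightly shorter than the catalogued 5,679 bp. Judging from the associated publication on neurexophilin-4 as an α-neurexin ligand, the construct most likely served as an isolated-domain reagent for mapping which part of neurexin-1α mediates ligand binding, with the HA tag allowing detection or pull-down.
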