Features (pLannotate 1.2.2; 20 found; start..end, strand, type, name):
    368..645     +  promoter       chicken β-actin promoter: No description available
    647..1664    +  intron         chimeric intron: chimera between introns from chicken β-actin and rabbit β-globin
   1662..1718    +  CDS            HBB (fragment): HBB_LEPEU - Experimental evidence at protein level: Swiss-Prot protein existence level 1. Involved in oxygen transport from the lung to the various peripheral tissues. From Lepus europaeus (European hare).
   1725..1761    +  misc_feature   MCS (fragment): multiple cloning site
   1768..1959    +  CDS            NLGN1 (fragment): NLGN1_HUMAN - Also known as KIAA1070. Experimental evidence at protein level: Swiss-Prot protein existence level 1. Cell surface protein involved in cell-cell-interactions via its interactions with neurexin family members. Plays a role in synapse function and synaptic signal transmission, and probably mediates its effects by recruiting and clustering other synaptic proteins. May promote the initial formation of synapses, but is not essential for this. In vitro, triggers the de novo formation of presynaptic structures. May be involved in specification of excitatory synapses. Required to maintai
   1942..2490    +  CDS            NRXN1 (fragment): NRX1A_HUMAN - Also known as KIAA0578. Experimental evidence at protein level: Swiss-Prot protein existence level 1. Cell surface protein involved in cell-cell-interactions, exocytosis of secretory granules and regulation of signal transmission. Function is isoform-specific. Alpha-type isoforms have a long N- terminus with six laminin G-like domains and play an important role in synaptic signal transmission. Alpha-type isoforms play a role in the regulation of calcium channel activity and Ca(2+)-triggered neurotransmitter release at synapses and at neuromuscular junctions. They play an importan
   2498..2581    +  CDS            HBB (fragment): HBB_PONPY - Experimental evidence at transcript level: Swiss-Prot protein existence level 2. Involved in oxygen transport from the lung to the various peripheral tissues. From Pongo pygmaeus (Bornean orangutan).
   2652..2707    +  polyA_signal   β-globin poly(A) signal: rabbit β-globin polyadenylation signal (Gil and Proudfoot, 1987)
   3092..3108    -  protein_bind   lac operator: The lac repressor binds to the lac operator to inhibit transcription in E. coli. This inhibition can be relieved by adding lactose or isopropyl-β-D-thiogalactopyranoside (IPTG). lac repressor encoded by lacI
   3116..3146    -  promoter       lac promoter: promoter for the E. coli lac operon
   3161..3182    -  protein_bind   CAP binding site: CAP binding activates transcription in the presence of cAMP. E. coli catabolite activator protein
   3195..3234    -  CDS            lacI (fragment): lac repressor; lacI; The lac repressor binds to the lac operator to inhibit transcription in E. coli. This inhibition can be relieved by adding lactose or isopropyl-β-D-thiogalactopyranoside (IPTG).
   3241..3263    +  promoter       SV40 promoter (fragment): SV40 enhancer and early promoter
   3287..3422    +  rep_origin     SV40 ori: SV40 origin of replication
   3442..3576    +  polyA_signal   SV40 poly(A) signal: SV40 polyadenylation signal
   3578..3632    -  CDS            lacI (fragment): lac repressor; lacI; The lac repressor binds to the lac operator to inhibit transcription in E. coli. This inhibition can be relieved by adding lactose or isopropyl-β-D-thiogalactopyranoside (IPTG).
   3815..4403    -  rep_origin     ori: high-copy-number ColE1/pMB1/pBR322/pUC origin of replication
   4574..5434    -  CDS            AmpR: β-lactamase; bla; confers resistance to ampicillin, carbenicillin, and related antibiotics
   5435..5539    -  promoter       AmpR promoter: bla
   5570..366     +  enhancer       CMV enhancer (across the origin): human cytomegalovirus immediate early enhancer
>Addgene plasmid #128106 | pCAG-HA-Nrxn1α-LNS2 | depositor full sequence | sequence record 245596 | Nrxn1a LSN2 domain
ACTAGTTATTAATAGTAATCAATTACGGGGTCATTAGTTCATAGCCCATATATGGAGTTCCGCGTTACAT
AACTTACGGTAAATGGCCCGCCTGGCTGACCGCCCAACGACCCCCGCCCATTGACGTCAATAATGACGTA
TGTTCCCATAGTAACGCCAATAGGGACTTTCCATTGACGTCAATGGGTGGAGTATTTACGGTAAACTGCC
CACTTGGCAGTACATCAAGTGTATCATATGCCAAGTACGCCCCCTATTGACGTCAATGACGGTAAATGGC
CCGCCTGGCATTATGCCCAGTACATGACCTTATGGGACTTTCCTACTTGGCAGTACATCTACGTATTAGT
CATCGCTATTACCATGGTCGAGGTGAGCCCCACGTTCTGCTTCACTCTCCCCATCTCCCCCCCCTCCCCA
CCCCCAATTTTGTATTTATTTATTTTTTAATTATTTTGTGCAGCGATGGGGGCGGGGGGGGGGGGGGGGC
GCGCGCCAGGCGGGGCGGGGCGGGGCGAGGGGCGGGGCGGGGCGAGGCGGAGAGGTGCGGCGGCAGCCAA
TCAGAGCGGCGCGCTCCGAAAGTTTCCTTTTATGGCGAGGCGGCGGCGGCGGCGGCCCTATAAAAAGCGA
AGCGCGCGGCGGGCGGGGAGTCGCTGCGACGCTGCCTTCGCCCCGTGCCCCGCTCCGCCGCCGCCTCGCG
CCGCCCGCCCCGGCTCTGACTGACCGCGTTACTCCCACAGGTGAGCGGGCGGGACGGCCCTTCTCCTCCG
GGCTGTAATTAGCGCTTGGTTTAATGACGGCTTGTTTCTTTTCTGTGGCTGCGTGAAAGCCTTGAGGGGC
TCCGGGAGGGCCCTTTGTGCGGGGGGAGCGGCTCGGGGGGTGCGTGCGTGTGTGTGTGCGTGGGGAGCGC
CGCGTGCGGCTCCGCGCTGCCCGGCGGCTGTGAGCGCTGCGGGCGCGGCGCGGGGCTTTGTGCGCTCCGC
AGTGTGCGCGAGGGGAGCGCGGCCGGGGGCGGTGCCCCGCGGTGCGGGGGGGGCTGCGAGGGGAACAAAG
GCTGCGTGCGGGGTGTGTGCGTGGGGGGGTGAGCAGGGGGTGTGGGCGCGTCGGTCGGGCTGCAACCCCC
CCTGCACCCCCCTCCCCGAGTTGCTGAGCACGGCCCGGCTTCGGGTGCGGGGCTCCGTACGGGGCGTGGC
GCGGGGCTCGCCGTGCCGGGCGGGGGGTGGCGGCAGGTGGGGGTGCCGGGCGGGGCGGGGCCGCCTCGGG
CCGGGGAGGGCTCGGGGGAGGGGCGCGGCGGCCCCCGGAGCGCCGGCGGCTGTCGAGGCGCGGCGAGCCG
CAGCCATTGCCTTTTATGGTAATCGTGCGAGAGGGCGCAGGGACTTCCTTTGTCCCAAATCTGTGCGGAG
CCGAAATCTGGGAGGCGCCGCCGCACCCCCTCTAGCGGGCGCGGGGCGAAGCGGTGCGGCGCCGGCAGGA
AGGAAATGGGCGGGGAGGGCCTTCGTGCGTCGCCGCGCCGCCGTCCCCTTCTCCCTCTCCAGCCTCGGGG
CTGTCCGCGGGGGGACGGCTGCCTTCGGGGGGGACGGGGCAGGGCGGGGTTCGGCTTCTGGCGTGTGACC
GGCGGCTCTAGAGCCTCTGCTAACCATGTTCATGCCTTCTTCTTTTTCCTACAGCTCCTGGGCAACGTGC
TGGTTATTGTGCTGTCTCATCATTTTGGCAAAGAATTCGCGGCCGCTAGCGCTACCGGACTCAGATCTCG
AGCTCAAGCTTGGGACCATGGCACTTCCCAGATGCATGTGGCCAAATTATGTTTGGAGAGCTATGATGGC
ATGTGTGGTCCACAGGGGATCCGGTGCCCCATTGACTCTCTGCTTGTTGGGATGTTTGCTACAGACTTTT
CACGTACTCTCTCAAAAGTATCCATACGACGTTCCGGACTACGCAACTAGTATTGCCACATTCAAGGGAT
CTGAGTACTTCTGCTACGACTTATCCCAAAACCCCATTCAAAGCAGCAGCGACGAAATAACTCTGTCCTT
TAAAACTCTTCAGAGGAATGGACTGATGCTTCACACAGGGAAATCGGCTGATTATGTCAACCTTGCCTTG
AAAAATGGAGCTGTCTCTCTGGTCATTAATTTGGGATCAGGGGCCTTTGAAGCGCTAGTGGAGCCCGTGA
ATGGAAAGTTTAATGATAATGCCTGGCATGATGTGAAAGTCACCAGGAATCTGCGTCAGGTGACAATATC
AGTGGATGGGATTCTTACCACAACGGGCTACACGCAAGAAGATTACACCATGCTGGGGTCTGATGACTTT
TTCTATGTTGGAGGCAGCCCCAGCACAGCCGACCTTCCAGGGTCACCAGTCAGTAACAACTTTATGGGCT
GTCTCAAAGAGGTCGTATATAAAAATAATGATGTAAGACTGGAGTTATCGCGACTTGCCAAGCAAGGAGA
TCCTAAGATGAAGATCCATGGTGTGGTGGCTTTTAAGTGTTAACCGGGGAGCTCAATTCACTCCTCAGGT
GCAGGCTGCCTATCAGAAGGTGGTGGCTGGTGTGGCCAATGCCCTGGCTCACAAATACCACTGAGATCTT
TTTCCCTCTGCCAAAAATTATGGGGACATCATGAAGCCCCTTGAGCATCTGACTTCTGGCTAATAAAGGA
AATTTATTTTCATTGCAATAGTGTGTTGGAATTTTTTGTGTCTCTCACTCGGAAGGACATATGGGAGGGC
AAATCATTTAAAACATCAGAATGAGTATTTGGTTTAGAGTTTGGCAACATATGCCCATATGCTGGCTGCC
ATGAACAAAGGTTGGCTATAAAGAGGTCATCAGTATATGAAACAGCCCCCTGCTGTCCATTCCTTATTCC
ATAGAAAAGCCTTGACTTGAGGTTAGATTTTTTTTATATTTTGTTTTGTGTTATTTTTTTCTTTAACATC
CCTAAAATTTTCCTTACATGTTTTACTAGCCAGATTTTTCCTCCTCTCCTGACTACTCCCAGTCATAGCT
GTCCCTCTTCTCTTATGGAGATCCCTCGACCTGCAGCCCAAGCTTGGCGTAATCATGGTCATAGCTGTTT
CCTGTGTGAAATTGTTATCCGCTCACAATTCCACACAACATACGAGCCGGAAGCATAAAGTGTAAAGCCT
GGGGTGCCTAATGAGTGAGCTAACTCACATTAATTGCGTTGCGCTCACTGCCCGCTTTCCAGTCGGGAAA
CCTGTCGTGCCAGCGGATCCGCATCTCAATTAGTCAGCAACCATAGTCCCGCCCCTAACTCCGCCCATCC
CGCCCCTAACTCCGCCCAGTTCCGCCCATTCTCCGCCCCATGGCTGACTAATTTTTTTTATTTATGCAGA
GGCCGAGGCCGCCTCGGCCTCTGAGCTATTCCAGAAGTAGTGAGGAGGCTTTTTTGGAGGCCTAGGCTTT
TGCAAAAAGCTAACTTGTTTATTGCAGCTTATAATGGTTACAAATAAAGCAATAGCATCACAAATTTCAC
AAATAAAGCATTTTTTTCACTGCATTCTAGTTGTGGTTTGTCCAAACTCATCAATGTATCTTATCATGTC
TGGATCCGCTGCATTAATGAATCGGCCAACGCGCGGGGAGAGGCGGTTTGCGTATTGGGCGCTCTTCCGC
TTCCTCGCTCACTGACTCGCTGCGCTCGGTCGTTCGGCTGCGGCGAGCGGTATCAGCTCACTCAAAGGCG
GTAATACGGTTATCCACAGAATCAGGGGATAACGCAGGAAAGAACATGTGAGCAAAAGGCCAGCAAAAGG
CCAGGAACCGTAAAAAGGCCGCGTTGCTGGCGTTTTTCCATAGGCTCCGCCCCCCTGACGAGCATCACAA
AAATCGACGCTCAAGTCAGAGGTGGCGAAACCCGACAGGACTATAAAGATACCAGGCGTTTCCCCCTGGA
AGCTCCCTCGTGCGCTCTCCTGTTCCGACCCTGCCGCTTACCGGATACCTGTCCGCCTTTCTCCCTTCGG
GAAGCGTGGCGCTTTCTCATAGCTCACGCTGTAGGTATCTCAGTTCGGTGTAGGTCGTTCGCTCCAAGCT
GGGCTGTGTGCACGAACCCCCCGTTCAGCCCGACCGCTGCGCCTTATCCGGTAACTATCGTCTTGAGTCC
AACCCGGTAAGACACGACTTATCGCCACTGGCAGCAGCCACTGGTAACAGGATTAGCAGAGCGAGGTATG
TAGGCGGTGCTACAGAGTTCTTGAAGTGGTGGCCTAACTACGGCTACACTAGAAGAACAGTATTTGGTAT
CTGCGCTCTGCTGAAGCCAGTTACCTTCGGAAAAAGAGTTGGTAGCTCTTGATCCGGCAAACAAACCACC
GCTGGTAGCGGTGGTTTTTTTGTTTGCAAGCAGCAGATTACGCGCAGAAAAAAAGGATCTCAAGAAGATC
CTTTGATCTTTTCTACGGGGTCTGACGCTCAGTGGAACGAAAACTCACGTTAAGGGATTTTGGTCATGAG
ATTATCAAAAAGGATCTTCACCTAGATCCTTTTAAATTAAAAATGAAGTTTTAAATCAATCTAAAGTATA
TATGAGTAAACTTGGTCTGACAGTTACCAATGCTTAATCAGTGAGGCACCTATCTCAGCGATCTGTCTAT
TTCGTTCATCCATAGTTGCCTGACTCCCCGTCGTGTAGATAACTACGATACGGGAGGGCTTACCATCTGG
CCCCAGTGCTGCAATGATACCGCGAGACCCACGCTCACCGGCTCCAGATTTATCAGCAATAAACCAGCCA
GCCGGAAGGGCCGAGCGCAGAAGTGGTCCTGCAACTTTATCCGCCTCCATCCAGTCTATTAATTGTTGCC
GGGAAGCTAGAGTAAGTAGTTCGCCAGTTAATAGTTTGCGCAACGTTGTTGCCATTGCTACAGGCATCGT
GGTGTCACGCTCGTCGTTTGGTATGGCTTCATTCAGCTCCGGTTCCCAACGATCAAGGCGAGTTACATGA
TCCCCCATGTTGTGCAAAAAAGCGGTTAGCTCCTTCGGTCCTCCGATCGTTGTCAGAAGTAAGTTGGCCG
CAGTGTTATCACTCATGGTTATGGCAGCACTGCATAATTCTCTTACTGTCATGCCATCCGTAAGATGCTT
TTCTGTGACTGGTGAGTACTCAACCAAGTCATTCTGAGAATAGTGTATGCGGCGACCGAGTTGCTCTTGC
CCGGCGTCAATACGGGATAATACCGCGCCACATAGCAGAACTTTAAAAGTGCTCATCATTGGAAAACGTT
CTTCGGGGCGAAAACTCTCAAGGATCTTACCGCTGTTGAGATCCAGTTCGATGTAACCCACTCGTGCACC
CAACTGATCTTCAGCATCTTTTACTTTCACCAGCGTTTCTGGGTGAGCAAAAACAGGAAGGCAAAATGCC
GCAAAAAAGGGAATAAGGGCGACACGGAAATGTTGAATACTCATACTCTTCCTTTTTCAATATTATTGAA
GCATTTATCAGGGTTATTGTCTCATGAGCGGATACATATTTGAATGTATTTAGAAAAATAAACAAATAGG
GGTTCCGCGCACATTTCCCCGAAAAGTGCCACCTGGGTCGACATTGATTATTG
