Features (pLannotate 1.2.2; 20 found; start..end, strand, type, name):
      1..380     +  enhancer       CMV enhancer: human cytomegalovirus immediate early enhancer
    382..655     +  promoter       chicken β-actin promoter: No description available
    656..1672    +  intron         chimeric intron: chimera between introns from chicken β-actin and rabbit β-globin
   1670..1726    +  CDS            HBB (fragment): HBB_LEPEU - Experimental evidence at protein level: Swiss-Prot protein existence level 1. Involved in oxygen transport from the lung to the various peripheral tissues. From Lepus europaeus (European hare).
   1733..1769    +  misc_feature   MCS (fragment): multiple cloning site
   1776..1967    +  CDS            NLGN1 (fragment): NLGN1_HUMAN - Also known as KIAA1070. Experimental evidence at protein level: Swiss-Prot protein existence level 1. Cell surface protein involved in cell-cell-interactions via its interactions with neurexin family members. Plays a role in synapse function and synaptic signal transmission, and probably mediates its effects by recruiting and clustering other synaptic proteins. May promote the initial formation of synapses, but is not essential for this. In vitro, triggers the de novo formation of presynaptic structures. May be involved in specification of excitatory synapses. Required to maintai
   1950..2498    +  CDS            NRXN1 (fragment): NRX1A_HUMAN - Also known as KIAA0578. Experimental evidence at protein level: Swiss-Prot protein existence level 1. Cell surface protein involved in cell-cell-interactions, exocytosis of secretory granules and regulation of signal transmission. Function is isoform-specific. Alpha-type isoforms have a long N- terminus with six laminin G-like domains and play an important role in synaptic signal transmission. Alpha-type isoforms play a role in the regulation of calcium channel activity and Ca(2+)-triggered neurotransmitter release at synapses and at neuromuscular junctions. They play an importan
   2506..2589    +  CDS            HBB (fragment): HBB_PONPY - Experimental evidence at transcript level: Swiss-Prot protein existence level 2. Involved in oxygen transport from the lung to the various peripheral tissues. From Pongo pygmaeus (Bornean orangutan).
   2660..2715    +  polyA_signal   β-globin poly(A) signal: rabbit β-globin polyadenylation signal (Gil and Proudfoot, 1987)
   3100..3116    -  protein_bind   lac operator: The lac repressor binds to the lac operator to inhibit transcription in E. coli. This inhibition can be relieved by adding lactose or isopropyl-β-D-thiogalactopyranoside (IPTG). lac repressor encoded by lacI
   3124..3154    -  promoter       lac promoter: promoter for the E. coli lac operon
   3169..3190    -  protein_bind   CAP binding site: CAP binding activates transcription in the presence of cAMP. E. coli catabolite activator protein
   3203..3242    -  CDS            lacI (fragment): lac repressor; lacI; The lac repressor binds to the lac operator to inhibit transcription in E. coli. This inhibition can be relieved by adding lactose or isopropyl-β-D-thiogalactopyranoside (IPTG).
   3249..3271    +  promoter       SV40 promoter (fragment): SV40 enhancer and early promoter
   3295..3430    +  rep_origin     SV40 ori: SV40 origin of replication
   3450..3584    +  polyA_signal   SV40 poly(A) signal: SV40 polyadenylation signal
   3586..3640    -  CDS            lacI (fragment): lac repressor; lacI; The lac repressor binds to the lac operator to inhibit transcription in E. coli. This inhibition can be relieved by adding lactose or isopropyl-β-D-thiogalactopyranoside (IPTG).
   3823..4411    -  rep_origin     ori: high-copy-number ColE1/pMB1/pBR322/pUC origin of replication
   4582..5442    -  CDS            AmpR: β-lactamase; bla; confers resistance to ampicillin, carbenicillin, and related antibiotics
   5443..5547    -  promoter       AmpR promoter: bla
>Addgene plasmid #128106 | pCAG-HA-Nrxn1α-LNS2 | addgene full sequence | sequence record 248764 | Addgene NGS Result
GACATTGATTATTGACTAGTTATTAATAGTAATCAATTACGGGGTCATTAGTTCATAGCCCATATATGGA
GTTCCGCGTTACATAACTTACGGTAAATGGCCCGCCTGGCTGACCGCCCAACGACCCCCGCCCATTGACG
TCAATAATGACGTATGTTCCCATAGTAACGCCAATAGGGACTTTCCATTGACGTCAATGGGTGGAGTATT
TACGGTAAACTGCCCACTTGGCAGTACATCAAGTGTATCATATGCCAAGTACGCCCCCTATTGACGTCAA
TGACGGTAAATGGCCCGCCTGGCATTATGCCCAGTACATGACCTTATGGGACTTTCCTACTTGGCAGTAC
ATCTACGTATTAGTCATCGCTATTACCATGGTCGAGGTGAGCCCCACGTTCTGCTTCACTCTCCCCATCT
CCCCCCCCTCCCCACCCCCAATTTTGTATTTATTTATTTTTTAATTATTTTGTGCAGCGATGGGGGCGGG
GGGGGGGGGCGCGCGCCAGGCGGGGCGGGGCGGGGCGAGGGGCGGGGCGGGGCGAGGCGGAGAGGTGCGG
CGGCAGCCAATCAGAGCGGCGCGCTCCGAAAGTTTCCTTTTATGGCGAGGCGGCGGCGGCGGCGGCCCTA
TAAAAAGCGAAGCGCGCGGCGGGCGGGAGTCGCTGCGCGCTGCCTTCGCCCCGTGCCCCGCTCCGCCGCC
GCCTCGCGCCGCCCGCCCCGGCTCTGACTGACCGCGTTACTCCCACAGGTGAGCGGGCGGGACGGCCCTT
CTCCTCCGGGCTGTAATTAGCGCTTGGTTTAATGACGGCTTGTTTCTTTTCTGTGGCTGCGTGAAAGCCT
TGAGGGGCTCCGGGAGGGCCCTTTGTGCGGGGGGAGCGGCTCGGGGGGTGCGTGCGTGTGTGTGTGCGTG
GGGAGCGCCGCGTGCGGCTCCGCGCTGCCCGGCGGCTGTGAGCGCTGCGGGCGCGGCGCGGGGCTTTGTG
CGCTCCGCAGTGTGCGCGAGGGGAGCGCGGCCGGGGGCGGTGCCCCGCGGTGCGGGGGGGGCTGCGAGGG
GAACAAAGGCTGCGTGCGGGGTGTGTGCGTGGGGGGGTGAGCAGGGGGTGTGGGCGCGTCGGTCGGGCTG
CAACCCCCCCTGCACCCCCCTCCCCGAGTTGCTGAGCACGGCCCGGCTTCGGGTGCGGGGCTCCGTACGG
GGCGTGGCGCGGGGCTCGCCGTGCCGGGCGGGGGGTGGCGGCAGGTGGGGGTGCCGGGCGGGGCGGGGCC
GCCTCGGGCCGGGGAGGGCTCGGGGGAGGGGCGCGGCGGCCCCCGGAGCGCCGGCGGCTGTCGAGGCGCG
GCGAGCCGCAGCCATTGCCTTTTATGGTAATCGTGCGAGAGGGCGCAGGGACTTCCTTTGTCCCAAATCT
GTGCGGAGCCGAAATCTGGGAGGCGCCGCCGCACCCCCTCTAGCGGGCGCGGGGCGAAGCGGTGCGGCGC
CGGCAGGAAGGAAATGGGCGGGGAGGGCCTTCGTGCGTCGCCGCGCCGCCGTCCCCTTCTCCCTCTCCAG
CCTCGGGGCTGTCCGCGGGGGGACGGCTGCCTTCGGGGGGGACGGGGCAGGGCGGGGTTCGGCTTCTGGC
GTGTGACCGGCGGCTCTAGAGCCTCTGCTAACCATGTTCATGCCTTCTTCTTTTTCCTACAGCTCCTGGG
CAACGTGCTGGTTATTGTGCTGTCTCATCATTTTGGCAAAGAATTCGCGGCCGCTAGCGCTACCGGACTC
AGATCTCGAGCTCAAGCTTGGGACCATGGCACTTCCCAGATGCATGTGGCCAAATTATGTTTGGAGAGCT
ATGATGGCATGTGTGGTCCACAGGGGATCCGGTGCCCCATTGACTCTCTGCTTGTTGGGATGTTTGCTAC
AGACTTTTCACGTACTCTCTCAAAAGTATCCATACGACGTTCCGGACTACGCAACTAGTATTGCCACATT
CAAGGGATCTGAGTACTTCTGCTACGACTTATCCCAAAACCCCATTCAAAGCAGCAGCGACGAAATAACT
CTGTCCTTTAAAACTCTTCAGAGGAATGGACTGATGCTTCACACAGGGAAATCGGCTGATTATGTCAACC
TTGCCTTGAAAAATGGAGCTGTCTCTCTGGTCATTAATTTGGGATCAGGGGCCTTTGAAGCGCTAGTGGA
GCCCGTGAATGGAAAGTTTAATGATAATGCCTGGCATGATGTGAAAGTCACCAGGAATCTGCGTCAGGTG
ACAATATCAGTGGATGGGATTCTTACCACAACGGGCTACACGCAAGAAGATTACACCATGCTGGGGTCTG
ATGACTTTTTCTATGTTGGAGGCAGCCCCAGCACAGCCGACCTTCCAGGGTCACCAGTCAGTAACAACTT
TATGGGCTGTCTCAAAGAGGTCGTATATAAAAATAATGATGTAAGACTGGAGTTATCGCGACTTGCCAAG
CAAGGAGATCCTAAGATGAAGATCCATGGTGTGGTGGCTTTTAAGTGTTAACCGGGGAGCTCAATTCACT
CCTCAGGTGCAGGCTGCCTATCAGAAGGTGGTGGCTGGTGTGGCCAATGCCCTGGCTCACAAATACCACT
GAGATCTTTTTCCCTCTGCCAAAAATTATGGGGACATCATGAAGCCCCTTGAGCATCTGACTTCTGGCTA
ATAAAGGAAATTTATTTTCATTGCAATAGTGTGTTGGAATTTTTTGTGTCTCTCACTCGGAAGGACATAT
GGGAGGGCAAATCATTTAAAACATCAGAATGAGTATTTGGTTTAGAGTTTGGCAACATATGCCCATATGC
TGGCTGCCATGAACAAAGGTTGGCTATAAAGAGGTCATCAGTATATGAAACAGCCCCCTGCTGTCCATTC
CTTATTCCATAGAAAAGCCTTGACTTGAGGTTAGATTTTTTTTATATTTTGTTTTGTGTTATTTTTTTCT
TTAACATCCCTAAAATTTTCCTTACATGTTTTACTAGCCAGATTTTTCCTCCTCTCCTGACTACTCCCAG
TCATAGCTGTCCCTCTTCTCTTATGGAGATCCCTCGACCTGCAGCCCAAGCTTGGCGTAATCATGGTCAT
AGCTGTTTCCTGTGTGAAATTGTTATCCGCTCACAATTCCACACAACATACGAGCCGGAAGCATAAAGTG
TAAAGCCTGGGGTGCCTAATGAGTGAGCTAACTCACATTAATTGCGTTGCGCTCACTGCCCGCTTTCCAG
TCGGGAAACCTGTCGTGCCAGCGGATCCGCATCTCAATTAGTCAGCAACCATAGTCCCGCCCCTAACTCC
GCCCATCCCGCCCCTAACTCCGCCCAGTTCCGCCCATTCTCCGCCCCATGGCTGACTAATTTTTTTTATT
TATGCAGAGGCCGAGGCCGCCTCGGCCTCTGAGCTATTCCAGAAGTAGTGAGGAGGCTTTTTTGGAGGCC
TAGGCTTTTGCAAAAAGCTAACTTGTTTATTGCAGCTTATAATGGTTACAAATAAAGCAATAGCATCACA
AATTTCACAAATAAAGCATTTTTTTCACTGCATTCTAGTTGTGGTTTGTCCAAACTCATCAATGTATCTT
ATCATGTCTGGATCCGCTGCATTAATGAATCGGCCAACGCGCGGGGAGAGGCGGTTTGCGTATTGGGCGC
TCTTCCGCTTCCTCGCTCACTGACTCGCTGCGCTCGGTCGTTCGGCTGCGGCGAGCGGTATCAGCTCACT
CAAAGGCGGTAATACGGTTATCCACAGAATCAGGGGATAACGCAGGAAAGAACATGTGAGCAAAAGGCCA
GCAAAAGGCCAGGAACCGTAAAAAGGCCGCGTTGCTGGCGTTTTTCCATAGGCTCCGCCCCCCTGACGAG
CATCACAAAAATCGACGCTCAAGTCAGAGGTGGCGAAACCCGACAGGACTATAAAGATACCAGGCGTTTC
CCCCTGGAAGCTCCCTCGTGCGCTCTCCTGTTCCGACCCTGCCGCTTACCGGATACCTGTCCGCCTTTCT
CCCTTCGGGAAGCGTGGCGCTTTCTCATAGCTCACGCTGTAGGTATCTCAGTTCGGTGTAGGTCGTTCGC
TCCAAGCTGGGCTGTGTGCACGAACCCCCCGTTCAGCCCGACCGCTGCGCCTTATCCGGTAACTATCGTC
TTGAGTCCAACCCGGTAAGACACGACTTATCGCCACTGGCAGCAGCCACTGGTAACAGGATTAGCAGAGC
GAGGTATGTAGGCGGTGCTACAGAGTTCTTGAAGTGGTGGCCTAACTACGGCTACACTAGAAGAACAGTA
TTTGGTATCTGCGCTCTGCTGAAGCCAGTTACCTTCGGAAAAAGAGTTGGTAGCTCTTGATCCGGCAAAC
AAACCACCGCTGGTAGCGGTGGTTTTTTTGTTTGCAAGCAGCAGATTACGCGCAGAAAAAAAGGATCTCA
AGAAGATCCTTTGATCTTTTCTACGGGGTCTGACGCTCAGTGGAACGAAAACTCACGTTAAGGGATTTTG
GTCATGAGATTATCAAAAAGGATCTTCACCTAGATCCTTTTAAATTAAAAATGAAGTTTTAAATCAATCT
AAAGTATATATGAGTAAACTTGGTCTGACAGTTACCAATGCTTAATCAGTGAGGCACCTATCTCAGCGAT
CTGTCTATTTCGTTCATCCATAGTTGCCTGACTCCCCGTCGTGTAGATAACTACGATACGGGAGGGCTTA
CCATCTGGCCCCAGTGCTGCAATGATACCGCGAGACCCACGCTCACCGGCTCCAGATTTATCAGCAATAA
ACCAGCCAGCCGGAAGGGCCGAGCGCAGAAGTGGTCCTGCAACTTTATCCGCCTCCATCCAGTCTATTAA
TTGTTGCCGGGAAGCTAGAGTAAGTAGTTCGCCAGTTAATAGTTTGCGCAACGTTGTTGCCATTGCTACA
GGCATCGTGGTGTCACGCTCGTCGTTTGGTATGGCTTCATTCAGCTCCGGTTCCCAACGATCAAGGCGAG
TTACATGATCCCCCATGTTGTGCAAAAAAGCGGTTAGCTCCTTCGGTCCTCCGATCGTTGTCAGAAGTAA
GTTGGCCGCAGTGTTATCACTCATGGTTATGGCAGCACTGCATAATTCTCTTACTGTCATGCCATCCGTA
AGATGCTTTTCTGTGACTGGTGAGTACTCAACCAAGTCATTCTGAGAATAGTGTATGCGGCGACCGAGTT
GCTCTTGCCCGGCGTCAATACGGGATAATACCGCGCCACATAGCAGAACTTTAAAAGTGCTCATCATTGG
AAAACGTTCTTCGGGGCGAAAACTCTCAAGGATCTTACCGCTGTTGAGATCCAGTTCGATGTAACCCACT
CGTGCACCCAACTGATCTTCAGCATCTTTTACTTTCACCAGCGTTTCTGGGTGAGCAAAAACAGGAAGGC
AAAATGCCGCAAAAAAGGGAATAAGGGCGACACGGAAATGTTGAATACTCATACTCTTCCTTTTTCAATA
TTATTGAAGCATTTATCAGGGTTATTGTCTCATGAGCGGATACATATTTGAATGTATTTAGAAAAATAAA
CAAATAGGGGTTCCGCGCACATTTCCCCGAAAAGTGCCACCTGGGTC
